Addgene plasmid #173511: pICSL86977OD:PITG_04266
Purpose: This is a binary plasmid that can be transferred into Agrobacterium and used to transiently express the protein encoded by the insert in plants by agro-infiltration.
Depositing lab: Sophien Kamoun. Depositing organization: Sainsbury Laboratory, Norwich. Publication: Plant pathogens convergently evolved to counteract redundant nodes of an NLR immune receptor network. Derevnina L, Contreras MP, Adachi H, Upson J, Vergara Cruces A, Xie R, Sklenar J, Menke FLH, Mugford ST, MacLean D, Ma W, Hogenhout SA, Goverse A, Maqbool A, Wu CH, Kamoun S. PLoS Biol. 2021 Aug 23;19(8):e3001136. doi: 10.1371/journal.pbio.3001136. PubMed 34424903.
Backbone
  Vector backbone: pICSL86977OD
  Backbone manufacturer: Youles SynBio plasmids
  Backbone size w/o insert (bp): 8678
  Vector type: Plant Expression
  Selectable markers: Basta
Growth in bacteria
  Bacterial resistance: Kanamycin, 50 μg/mL
  Growth temperature: 37°C
  Growth strain: DH5alpha
  Copy number: High Copy
Gene/Insert
  Gene/Insert name: PITG_04266_T30-4
  Species: Phytophthora infestans
  Promoter: 35S
  Cloning method: Restriction Enzyme; 5′ cloning site unknown (unknown if destroyed); 3′ cloning site unknown (unknown if destroyed)
Terms and licenses: Academic/Nonprofit Terms; Industry Terms: Not Available to Industry
How to cite: pICSL86977OD:PITG_04266 was a gift from Sophien Kamoun (Addgene plasmid # 173511 ; http://n2t.net/addgene:173511 ; RRID:Addgene_173511)
