[The description below was written by a language model from this plasmid's Addgene catalogue record and pLannotate feature annotations shown in this document.]
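Description:
pICSL86977OD:PITG_04266 is a plant-expression binary vector built on the pICSL86977OD backbone, designed to be moved into Agrobacterium and used for transient protein expression in plants by agro-infiltration. It is propagated in E. coli through a high-copy ColE1/pUC-type origin and selected with kanamycin via an aphA-3 aminoglycoside phosphotransferase gene annotated downstream of a bla (AmpR) promoter. The pVS1 oriV, RepA replication protein and StaA stability protein support replication and stable maintenance in Agrobacterium.

Between the nopaline-type left and right T-DNA border repeats sit two plant cassettes. Next to the right border is the expression unit. It consists of a CaMV 35S promoter followed by the tobacco mosaic virus Ω leader, which acts as a translational enhancer, and ends with the octopine synthase terminator. A fragment of CaMV sequence annotated upstream of the promoter probably reflects an extended viral 35S promoter region rather than a deliberate coding element. The insert, PITG_04266 from Phytophthora infestans strain T30-4, is not itself annotated in the feature table. It presumably occupies the short unannotated gap of roughly 330 nt between the Ω leader and the OCS terminator. No epitope tag is recorded. Next to the left border is a NOS promoter–bar–NOS terminator cassette encoding phosphinothricin acetyltransferase, which gives Basta (glufosinate) resistance if stable transformants are wanted.

The sequenced record is 8,398 nt, smaller than the stated empty backbone size of 8,678 bp, which suggests that cloning replaced a larger placeholder segment. The associated work concerns pathogen proteins that counteract an NLR immune receptor network, consistent with this construct being used to express a candidate P. infestans protein in leaf assays.
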