Features (pLannotate 1.2.2; 16 found; start..end, strand, type, name):
    248..877     -  CDS            pVS1 StaA: stability protein from the Pseudomonas plasmid pVS1 (Heeb et al., 2000)
   1186..1210    -  misc_feature   RB T-DNA repeat: right border repeat from nopaline C58 T-DNA
   1277..1984    -  terminator     OCS terminator: octopine synthase terminator
   2315..2368    -  misc_feature   TMV Ω: translational enhancer from the tobacco mosaic virus 5'-leader sequence (Gallie et al., 1988)
   2397..2742    -  promoter       CaMV 35S promoter: strong constitutive promoter from cauliflower mosaic virus
   2399..2445    -  promoter       minimal CaMV 35S promoter: minimal 35S promoter from cauliflower mosaic virus
   2926..3732    -  CDS            IBMP_CAMVB (fragment): Experimental evidence at protein level: Swiss-Prot protein existence level 1. Enhances the ribosomal termination-reinitiation event leading to the translation of major open reading frames on the polycistronic viral RNAs. From Cauliflower mosaic virus (strain Bari 1) (CaMV).
   3775..4027    -  terminator     NOS terminator: nopaline synthase terminator and poly(A) signal
   4058..4606    -  CDS            bar: PAT_STRHY - Experimental evidence at protein level: Swiss-Prot protein existence level 1. Inactivates phosphinothricin (PPT) by transfer of an acetyl group from acetyl CoA. Can also acetylate demethylphosphinothricin but not PTT or glutamate. This enzyme is an effector of phosphinothricin tripeptide (PTT or bialaphos) resistance. From Streptomyces hygroscopicus. Introduced by genetic manipulation and expressed in glufosinate-tolerant maize by Dekalb Genetics.
   4627..4809    -  promoter       NOS promoter: nopaline synthase promoter NOS promoter
   5004..5028    -  misc_feature   LB T-DNA repeat: left border repeat from nopaline C58 T-DNA
   5164..5752    -  rep_origin     ori: high-copy-number ColE1/pMB1/pBR322/pUC origin of replication
   5923..6717    -  CDS            KanR: aminoglycoside phosphotransferase; aphA-3; confers resistance to kanamycin
   6718..6822    -  promoter       AmpR promoter: bla
   6884..7078    -  rep_origin     pVS1 oriV: origin of replication for the Pseudomonas plasmid pVS1 (Heeb et al., 2000)
   7144..8217    -  CDS            pVS1 RepA: replication protein from the Pseudomonas plasmid pVS1 (Heeb et al., 2000)
>Addgene plasmid #173511 | pICSL86977OD:PITG_04266 | addgene full sequence | sequence record 342138 | Addgene NGS Result
CATTTGCTCATTTACTCTGGTAGCTGCGCGATGTATTCAGATAGCAGCTCGGTAATGGTCTTGCCTTGGC
GTACCGCGTACATCTTCAGCTTGGTGTGATCCTCCGCCGGCAACTGAAAGTTGACCCGCTTCATGGCTGG
CGTGTCTGCCAGGCTGGCCAACGTTGCAGCCTTGCTGCTGCGTGCGCTCGGACGGCCGGCACTTAGCGTG
TTTGTGCTTTTGCTCATTTTCTCTTTACCTCATTAACTCAAATGAGTTTTGATTTAATTTCAGCGGCCAG
CGCCTGGACCTCGCGGGCAGCGTCGCCCTCGGGTTCTGATTCAAGAACGGTTGTGCCGGCGGCGGCAGTG
CCTGGGTAGCTCACGCGCTGCGTGATACGGGACTCAAGAATGGGCAGCTCGTACCCGGCCAGCGCCTCGG
CAACCTCACCGCCGATGCGCGTGCCTTTGATCGCCCGCGACACGACAAAGGCCGCTTGTAGCCTTCCATC
CGTGACCTCAATGCGCTGCTTAACCAGCTCCACCAGGTCGGCGGTGGCCCATATGTCGTAAGGGCTTGGC
TGCACCGGAATCAGCACGAAGTCGGCTGCCTTGATCGCGGACACAGCCAAGTCCGCCGCCTGGGGCGCTC
CGTCGATCACTACGAAGTCGCGCCGGCCGATGGCCTTCACGTCGCGGTCAATCGTCGGGCGGTCGATGCC
GACAACGGTTAGCGGTTGATCTTCCCGCACGGCCGCCCAATCGCGGGCACTGCCCTGGGGATCGGAATCG
ACTAACAGAACATCGGCCCCGGCGAGTTGCAGGGCGCGGGCTAGATGGGTTGCGATGGTCGTCTTGCCTG
ACCCGCCTTTCTGGTTAAGTACAGCGATAACCTTCATGCGTTCCCCTTGCGTATTTGTTTATTTACTCAT
CGCATCATATACGCAGCGACCGCATGACGCAAGCTGTTTTACTCAAATACACATCACCTTTTTAGACGGC
GGCGCTCGGTTTCTTCAGCGGCCAAGCTGGCCGGCCAGGCCGCCAGCTTGGCATCAGACAAACCGGCCAG
GATTTCATGCAGCCGCACGGCTGACTCCCGAGGGGAACCCTGTGGTTGGCATGCACATACAAATGGACGA
ACGGATAAACCTTTTCACGCCCTTTTAAATATCCGATTATTCTAATAAACGCTCTTTTCTCTTAGGTTTA
CCCGCCAATATATCCTGTCAAACACTGATAGTTTAAACGGATCACTTCGTGTCCCTCGGTCACATGTGCA
TCCTCTAGTAGCGGTCCTGCTGAGCCTCGACATGTTGTCGCAAAATTCGCCCTGGACCCGCCCAACGATT
TGTCGTCACTGTCAAGGTTTGACCTGCACTTCATTTGGGGCCCACATACACCAAAAAAATGCTGCATAAT
TCTCGGGGCAGCAAGTCGGTTACCCGGCCGCCGTGCTGGACCGGGTTGAATGGTGCCCGTAACTTTCGGT
AGAGCGGACGGCCAATACTCAACTTCAAGGAATCTCACCCATGCGCGCCGGCGGGGAACCGGAGTTCCCT
TCAGTGAGCGTTATTAGTTCGCCGCTCGGTGTGTCGTAGATACTAGCCCCTGGGGCACTTTTGAAATTTG
AATAAGATTTATGTAATCAGTCTTTTAGGTTTGACCGGTTCTGCCGCTTTTTTTAAAATTGGATTTGTAA
TAATAAAACGCAATTGTTTGTTATTGTGGCGCTCTATCATAGATGTCGCTATAAACCTATTCAGCACAAT
ATATTGTTTTCATTTTAATATTGTACATATAAGTAGTAGGGTACAATCAGTAAATTGAACGGAGAATATT
ATTCATAAAAATACGATAGTAACGGGTGATATATTCATTAGAATGAACCGAAACCGGCGGTAAGGATCTG
AGCTACACATGCTCAGGTTTTTTACAACGTGCACAACAGAATTGAAAGCAAATATCATGCGATCATAGGC
TTCTCGCATATCTCATTAAAGCAGGACAAGCTCAGTCAGAGATCCTGTCGATCCATCCAAGCAATCCTCC
CCTAGTAGGCTTAGGAGTTGGAGTTGGTGTAGGAGTTGCAGTTGAGTTAAGAGCAGGAGTAGGTGTCAAA
GTCTCCTTGTGCTTCTTCTTTTTCTTCTTTCTCTTCCTTCTCTTGAACAATCCCCTCTCGTCGTTGTCGA
AAGAAGAGTTCTCGTCCTCGTCCTCGTACTCATTGTCCTCGTCCTTCCACAACATGTCGTCGTCGTCGTG
CAAAGTGTCGAACACGTATCCAGTTGGAGCCTTAGTAGCCTCGTAAGTCTTAGACTCAGAGATCATTGTA
TCGATAATTGTAAATGTAATTGTAATGTTGTTTGTTGTTTGTTGTTGTTGGTAATTGTTGTAAAAATGAG
CTCTTATACTCGAGCGTGTCCTCTCCAAATGAAATGAACTTCCTTATATAGAGGAAGGGTCTTGCGAAGG
ATAGTGGGATTGTGCGTCATCCCTTACGTCAGTGGAGATGTCACATCAATCCACTTGCTTTGTAGACGTG
GTTGGAACCTCTTCTTTTTCCACGATGCTCCTCGTGGGTGGGGGTCCATCTTTGGGACCACTGTCGGCAG
AGAGATCTTGAATGATAGCCTTTCCTTTATCGCAATGATGGCATTTGTAGGAGCCACCTTCCTTTTCTAC
TGTCCTTTCGATGAAGTGACAGATAGCTGGGCAATGGAATCCGAGGAGGTTTCCCGAAATTATCCTTTGT
TGAAAAGTCTCAATAGCCCTTTGATCTTCTGAGACTGTATCTTTGACATTTTTGGAGTAGACCAGAGTGT
CGTGCTCCACCATGTTGACGAAGATTTTCTTCTTGTCATTGAGTCGTAAAAGACTCTGTATGAACTGTTC
GCCAGTCTTGACGGCGAGTTCTGTTAGATCCTCGATTTGAATCTTAGACTCCATGCATGGCCTTAGATTC
AGTAGGAACTACCTTTTTAGAGACTCCAATCTCTATTACTTGCCTTGGTTTATGAAGCAAGCCTTGAATC
GTCCATACTGGAATAGTACTTCTGATCTTGAGAAATATGTCTTTCTCTGTGTTCTTGATGCAATTAGTCC
TGAATCTTTTGACTGCATCTTTAACCTTCTTGGGAAGGTATTTGATCTCCTGGAGATTGTTACTCGGGTA
GATCGTCTTGATGAGACTTGCTGCGTAGGCCTCTCTAACCATCTGTGGGTCAGCATTCTTTCTGAAATTG
AAGAGGCTAACCTTCTCATTATCAGTGGTGAACATAGTGTCGTCACCTTCACCTTCGAACTTCCTTCCTA
GATCGTAAAGATAGAGGAAATCGTCCATTGTAATCTCCGGGGCAAAGGAGATCTCTTTTGGGGCTGGATC
ACTGCTGGGCCTTTTGGTTCCTAGCGTGAGCCAGTGGGCTTTTTGCTTTGGTGGGCTTGTTAGGGCCTTA
GCAAAGCTCTTGGGCTTGAGTTGAGCTTCTCCTTTGGGGATGAAGTTCAACCTGTCTGTTTGCTGACTTG
TTGTGTACGCGTCAGCTGCTGCTCTTGCCTCTGTAATAGTGGCAAATTTCTTGTGTGCAACTCCGGGAAC
GCCGTTTGTTGCCGCCTTTGTACAACCCCAGTCATCGTATATACCGGCATGTGGACCGTTATACACAACG
TAGTAGTTGATATGAGGGTGTTGAATACCCGATTCTGCTCTGAGAGGAGCAACTGTGCTGTTAAGCTCAG
ATTTTTGTGGGATTGGAATTCCTCCAAGCTTGAATTCTTGCAGCGCTCCAATTCAGCAAGCGTCGATCTA
GTAACATAGATGACACCGCGCGCGATAATTTATCCTAGTTTGCGCGCTATATTTTGTTTTCTATCGCGTA
TTAAATGTATAATTGCGGGACTCTAATCATAAAAACCCATCTCATAAATAACGTCATGCATTACATGTTA
ATTATTACATGCTTAACGTAATTCAACAGAAATTATATGATAATCATCGCAAGACCGGCAACAGGATTCA
ATCTTAAGAAACTTTATTGCCAAATGTTTGAACGATCTGCTTGACTCTAGATCCAGAGTCCCGCTCAAAT
CTCAGTCACAGGAAGAACAGGTCTAGGAGGAACAGGAAGAGAGAAATCAAGCTGCCAGAATCCCACATCA
TGCCAATTTCCATGTTTGAAACCAGCAGCTCTAAGCATTCCCCTAGGAGCATAACCAAGAGCCTCATGCA
TCCTCACAGAAGGATCATTAGGAAGTCCAATCACAGCAACCACAGACTTGAAACCCTGAGCCTCCAAAGA
CTTCAAAAGATGAGTGTAAAGAGTAGATCCAAGACCAGTTCTTTGATGCCTAGGAGACACGTAAACAGTA
GACTCAGCAGTCCAATCGTAAGCATTCCTAGCCTTCCAAGGACCAGCATAAGCAATACCAGCCACTTCAC
CATCCACTTCAGCAACAAGCCAAGGATACCTCTCTCTAAGCCTCACAAGATCATCAGTCCACTCTTGTGG
TTCTTGAGGCTCAGTCCTGAAATTCACAGTAGAAGTCTCAATGTAATGATTCACAATAGTGCACACAGCA
GGCATATCAGCCTCAGTAGCCCTTCTAATATCAGCAGGCCTTCTTTCAGGAGACATGCGAAACGATCCAG
ATCCGGTGCAGATTATTTGGATTGAGAGTGAATATGAGACTCTAATTGGATACCGAGGGGAATTTATGGA
ACGTCAGTGGAGCATTTTGACAAGAAATATTTGCTAGCTGATAGTGACCTTAGGCGACTTTTGAACGCGC
AATAATGGTTTCTGACGTATGTGCTTAGCTCATTAAACTCCAGAAACCCGCGGCTGAGTGGCTCCTTCAA
CGTTGCGGTTCTGTCAGTTCCAAACGTAAAACGGCTTGTCCCGCGTCATCGGCGGGGGTCATAACGTGAC
TCCCTTAATTCTCCGCTCCGGATCCGAATTCGGCACAGAGTGTTCAACCCCAGTACATTAAAAACGTCCG
CAATGTGTTATTAAGTTGTCTAAGCGTCAATTTGTTTACACCACAATATATCCTGCCACCAGCCAGCCAA
CAGCTCCCCGACCGGCAGCTCGGCACAAAATCACCACTCGATACAGGCAGCCCATCAACCATGACTACTG
TCCGGTCCAACAGATCCGAGCAGGAACCGTAAAAAGGCCGCGTTGCTGGCGTTTTTCCATAGGCTCCGCC
CCCCTGACGAGCATCACAAAAATCGACGCTCAAGTCAGAGGTGGCGAAACCCGACAGGACTATAAAGATA
CCAGGCGTTTCCCCCTGGAAGCTCCCTCGTGCGCTCTCCTGTTCCGACCCTGCCGCTTACCGGATACCTG
TCCGCCTTTCTCCCTTCGGGAAGCGTGGCGCTTTCTCATAGCTCACGCTGTAGGTATCTCAGTTCGGTGT
AGGTCGTTCGCTCCAAGCTGGGCTGTGTGCACGAACCCCCCGTTCAGCCCGACCGCTGCGCCTTATCCGG
TAACTATCGTCTTGAGTCCAACCCGGTAAGACACGACTTATCGCCACTGGCAGCAGCCACTGGTAACAGG
ATTAGCAGAGCGAGGTATGTAGGCGGTGCTACAGAGTTCTTGAAGTGGTGGCCTAACTACGGCTACACTA
GAAGAACAGTATTTGGTATCTGCGCTCTGCTGAAGCCAGTTACCTTCGGAAAAAGAGTTGGTAGCTCTTG
ATCCGGCAAACAAACCACCGCTGGTAGCGGTGGTTTTTTTGTTTGCAAGCAGCAGATTACGCGCAGAAAA
AAAGGATCTCAAGAAGATCCTTTGATCTTTTCTACGGGGTCTGACGCTCAGTGGAACGAAAACTCACGTT
AAGGGATTTTGGTCATGAGATTATCAAAAAGGATCTTCACCTAGATCCTTTTAAATTAAAAATGAAGTTT
TAAATCAATCTAAAGTATATATGAGTAAACTTGGTCTGACAGCTAAAACAATTCATCCAGTAAAATATAA
TATTTTATTTTCTCCCAATCAGGCTTGATCCCCAGTAAGTCAAAAAATAGCTCGACATACTGTTCTTCCC
CGATATCCTCCCTGAGCGACCGGACGCAGAAGGCAATGTCATACCACTTGTCCGCCCTGCCGCTTCTCCC
AAGATCAATAAAGCCACTTACTTTGCCATCTTTCACAAAGATGTTGCTGTCTCCCAGGTCGCCGTGGGAA
AAGACAAGTTCCTCTTCGGGCTTTTCCGTCTTTAAAAAATCATACAGCTCGCGCGGATCTTTAAATGGAG
TGTCCTCTTCCCAGTTTTCGCAATCCACATCGGCCAGATCGTTATTCAGTAAGTAATCCAATTCGGCTAA
GCGGCTGTCTAAGCTATTCGTATAGGGACAATCCGATATGTCGATGGAGTGAAAGAGCCTGATGCACTCC
GCATACAGCTCGATAATCTTTTCAGGGCTTTGTTCATCTTCATACTCTTCCGAGCAAAGGACGCCATCGG
CCTCACTCATGAGCAGATTGCTCCAGCCATCATGCCGTTCAAAGTGCAGGACCTTTGGAACAGGCAGCTT
TCCTTCCAGCCATAGCATCATGTCCTTTTCCCGTTCCACATCATAGGTGGTCCCTTTATACCGGCTGTCC
GTCATTTTTAAATATAGGTTTTCATTTTCTCCCACCAGCTTATATACCTTAGCAGGAGACATTCCTTCCG
TATCTTTTACGCAGCGGTATTTTTCGATCAGTTTTTTCAATTCCGGTGATATTCTCATTTTAGCCATACT
CTTCCTTTTTCAATATTATTGAAGCATTTATCAGGGTTATTGTCTCATGAGCGGATACATATTTGAATGT
ATTTAGAAAAATAAACAAATAGGGGTTCCGCGCACTCGGAGCCTTGATGTGGGCGCTTTTTGCAGCTGTT
CGGCTGTGCGCTGGCCAGACAGTTATGCACAGGCCAGGCGGGTTTTAAGAGTTTTAATAAGTTTTAAAGA
GTTTTAGGCGGAAAAATCGCCTTTTTTCTCTTTTATATCAGTCACTTACATGTGTGACCGGTTCCCAATG
TACGGCTTTGGGTTCCCAATGTACGGGTTCCGGTTCCCAATGTACGGCTTTGGGTTCCCAATGTACGTGC
TATCCACAGGAAAGAAGCTTTTTCGACCTTTTTCCCCTGCTAGGGCAATTTGCCCTAGCATCTGCTCCGT
ACATTAGGAACCGGCGGATGCTTCGCCCTCGATCAGGTTGCGGTAGCGCATGACTAGGATCGGGCCAGCC
TGCCCCGCCTCCTCCTTCAAATCGTACTCCGGCAGGTCATTTGACCCGATCAGCTTGCGCACGGTGAAAC
AGAACTTCTTGAACTCTCCGGCGCTGCCACTGCGTTCGTAGATCGTCTTGAACAACCATCTGGCTTCTGC
CTTGCCTGCGGCGCGGCGTGCCAGGCGGTAGAGAAAACGGCCGATGCCGGGATCGATCAAAAAGTAATCG
GGGTGAACCGTCAGCACGTCCGGGTTCTTGCCTTCTGTGATCTCGCGGTACATCCAATCAGCTAGCTCGA
TCTCGATGTACTCCGGCCGCCCGGTTTCGCTCTTTACGATCTTGTAGCGGCTAATCAAGGCTTCACCCTC
GGATACCGTCACCAGGCGGCCGTTCTTGGCCTTCTTCGTACGCTGCATGGCAACGTGCGTGGTGTTTAAC
CGAATGCAGGTTTCTACCAGGTCGTCTTTCTGCTTTCCGCCATCGGCTCGCCGGCAGAACTTGAGTACGT
CCGCAACGTGTGGACGGAACACGCGGCCGGGCTTGTCTCCCTTCCCTTCCCGGTATCGGTTCATGGATTC
GGTTAGATGGGAAACCGCCATCAGTACCAGGTCGTAATCCCACACACTGGCCATGCCGGCCGGCCCTGCG
GAAACCTCTACGTGCCCGTCTGGAAGCTCGTAGCGGATCACCTCGCCAGCTCGTCGGTCACGCTTCGACA
GACGGAAAACGGCCACGTCCATGATGCTGCGACTATCGCGGGTGCCCACGTCATAGAGCATCGGAACGAA
AAAATCTGGTTGCTCGTCGCCCTTGGGCGGCTTCCTAATCGACGACGCACCGGCTGCCGGCGGTTGCCGG
GATTCTTTGCGGATTCGATCAGCGGCCGCTTGCCACGATTCACCGGGGCGTGCTTCTGCCTCGATGCGTT
GCCGCTGGGCGGCCTGCGCGGCCTTCAACTTCTCCACCAGGTCATCACCCAGCGCCGCGCCGATTTGTAC
CGGGCCGGATGGTTTGCGACCGCTCACGCCGATTCCTCGGGCTTGGGGGTTCCAGTGCCATTGCAGGGCC
GGCAGACAACCCAGCCGCTTACGCCTGGCCAACCGCCCGTTCCTCCACACATGGGGCATTCCACGGCGTC
GGTGCCTGGTTGTTCTTGATTTTCCATGCCGCCTCCTTTAGCCGCTAAAATTCATCTACTCATTTATT
